>Addgene plasmid #14130 | pcDNA3 Flag TSC2 (T1462A) | addgene partial sequence | sequence record 20285 | T7 5'-TAATACGACTCACTATAGGG-3'
CGATAAAGCAAGGGATCCAGCCAAACCAACAAGCAAAGATTCAGGCTTGAAGGAGAAGTTTAAGATTCTG
TTGGGACTGGGAACACCGAGGCCAAATCCCAGGTCTGCAGAGGGTAAACAGACGGAGTTTATCATCACCG
CGGAAATACTGAGAGAACTGAGCATGGAATGTGGCCTCAACAATCGCATCCGGATGATAGGGCAGATTTG
TGAAGTCGCAAAAACCAAGAAATTTGAAGAGCACGCAGTGGAAGCACTCTGGAAGGCGGTCGCGGATCTG
TTGCAGCCGGAGCGGCCGCTGGAGGCCCGGCACGCGGTGCTGGCTCTGCTGAAGGCCATCGTGCAGGGGC
AGGGCGAGCGTTTGGGGGTCCTCAGAGCCCTCTTCTTTAAGGTCATCAAGGATTACCCTTCCAACGAAGA
CCTTCACGAAAGGCTGGAGGTTTTCAAGGCCCTCACAGACAATGGGAGACACATCACCTACTTGGAGGAA
GAGCTGGCTGACTTTGTCCTGCAGTGGATGGATGTTGGCTTGTCCTCGGAATTCCTTCTGGTGCTGGTGA
ACTTGGTCAAATTCAATAGCTGTTACCTCGACGAGTACATCGCAAGGATGGTTCAGATGATCTGTCTGCT
GTGCGTCCGGACCGCGTCCTCTGTGGACATAGAGGTCTCCCTGCAGGTGCTGGACGCCGTGGTCTGCTAN
CACTGCCTGCCGGCTGAGAGCCTCCCGCTGTTCATCGTTACCCTCTGTCGCACCATCAACGTCAAGGAGC
TCTGCGAGCCTTGCTGGAAGCTGATGCGG
