[The description below was written by a language model from this plasmid's Addgene catalogue record.]
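Description:
pcDNA3 Flag TSC2 (T1462A) is a mammalian expression plasmid encoding human TSC2 (tuberin), the tuberous sclerosis complex-2 tumor suppressor, with a threonine-to-alanine substitution at residue 1462. The backbone is pcDNA3-Flag, a roughly 5.5 kb derivative of pcDNA3 in which a FLAG epitope coding sequence was placed between the HindIII and BamHI sites. The approximately 5.4 kb TSC2 insert sits between BamHI and XbaI, in frame with the upstream FLAG sequence, so the protein is produced with an N-terminal FLAG tag. The plasmid is maintained at high copy in E. coli under ampicillin selection. It also carries a neomycin resistance marker that allows G418 selection of transfected mammalian cells. The record does not name the promoter, although pcDNA3 vectors conventionally drive inserts from the CMV immediate-early promoter. The listed T7 and SP6 sequencing primers correspond to the phage promoter sites that flank the pcDNA3 polylinker.

According to the depositor notes, the coding sequence was assembled in two steps. The first 276 bp of TSC2 were PCR-amplified from a pcDNA6-TSC2 plasmid and inserted between BamHI and NotI, then the remainder of the gene was subcloned from the same source between NotI and XbaI. The T1462A change was then introduced by site-directed PCR mutagenesis. The associated publication identified tuberin as a target of the PI3K/Akt pathway, so replacing T1462 with a non-phosphorylatable alanine presumably serves to test the role of phosphorylation at this site. The FLAG tag allows immunoprecipitation and immunoblot detection, and the construct is suited to comparison with wild-type tuberin in transfected cells.
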