Addgene plasmid #14130: pcDNA3 Flag TSC2 (T1462A)
Depositing lab: Brendan Manning. Publication: Identification of the tuberous sclerosis complex-2 tumor suppressor gene product tuberin as a target of the phosphoinositide 3-kinase/akt pathway. Manning BD, Tee AR, Logsdon MN, Blenis J, Cantley LC. Mol Cell. 2002 Jul . 10(1):151-62. 10.1016/S1097-2765(02)00568-3 PubMed 12150915.
Backbone
  Vector backbone: pcDNA3-Flag
  Backbone manufacturer: FLAG (MDYKDDDDK) was cloned between HindIII and BamHI of pcDNA3
  Backbone size w/o insert (bp): 5500
  Vector type: Mammalian Expression
  Selectable markers: Neomycin (select with G418)
Growth in bacteria
  Bacterial resistance: Ampicillin, 100 μg/mL
  Growth temperature: 37°C
  Growth strain: DH5alpha
  Copy number: High Copy
Gene/Insert
  Gene/Insert name: TSC2 T1462A (alt names: tuberin; TSC2)
  Species: H. sapiens (human)
  Insert size (bp): 5400
  Mutation: T1462A
  Entrez Gene: TSC2 (a.k.a. LAM, PPP1R160, TSC4)
  Tag / fusion protein: Flag (N terminal on backbone)
  Cloning method: Restriction Enzyme; 5′ cloning site BamHI (not destroyed); 3′ cloning site XbaI (not destroyed)
  Sequencing primers: 5′ T7; 3′ SP6
Terms and licenses: Academic/Nonprofit Terms; Industry Terms: Not Available to Industry
Depositor comments: The first 276 base pairs of TSC2 were PCR-amplified from pcDNA6-TSC2 and inserted between the BamHI and NotI sites in frame with the FLAG-coding sequence in pcDNA3-FLAG. The remainder of TSC2 was subcloned from pcDNA6-TSC2 and inserted between the NotI and XbaI sites of the above construct. pcDNA3-FLAG-tuberinT1462A was generated by site-directed PCR mutagenesis.
How to cite: pcDNA3 Flag TSC2 (T1462A) was a gift from Brendan Manning (Addgene plasmid # 14130 ; http://n2t.net/addgene:14130 ; RRID:Addgene_14130)
